Addgene plasmid #144188: TFORF1614
Purpose: Lentiviral vector for overexpressing transcription factor ORFs with unique 24-bp barcodes. Barcodes facilitate identification of transcription factors in pooled screens.
Depositing lab: Feng Zhang. Depositing organization: Broad Institute. Publication: A transcription factor atlas of directed differentiation. Joung J, Ma S, Tay T, Geiger-Schuller KR, Kirchgatterer PC, Verdine VK, Guo B, Arias-Garcia MA, Allen WE, Singh A, Kuksenko O, Abudayyeh OO, Gootenberg JS, Fu Z, Macrae RK, Buenrostro JD, Regev A, Zhang F. Cell. 2023 Jan 5;186(1):209-229.e26. doi: 10.1016/j.cell.2022.11.026. PubMed 36608654.
Backbone
  Vector backbone: pLX_TRC317
  Backbone manufacturer: Broad Institute Genetic Perturbation Platform
  Backbone size w/o insert (bp): 8264
  Vector type: Mammalian Expression, Lentiviral
  Selectable markers: Puromycin
Growth in bacteria
  Bacterial resistance: Ampicillin, 100 μg/mL
  Growth temperature: 37°C
  Growth strain: NEB Stable
  Copy number: High Copy
Gene/Insert
  Gene/Insert name: TADA2B
  Species: H. sapiens (human)
  Insert size (bp): 1364
  Entrez Gene: TADA2B (a.k.a. ADA2(beta), ADA2B)
  Promoter: EF1a
  Cloning method: Unknown
  Sequencing primers: 5′ GGGTGGAGACTGAAGTTAGGCCAG; 3′ CACATAGCGTAAAAGGAGCAACATAG
Terms and licenses: Academic/Nonprofit Terms; Industry Terms: Not Available to Industry
Depositor comments: NM_152293,ENST00000310074 . The transcription factor ORF portion of this plasmid was synthesized by Genewiz. Please test multiple small colonies in case of plasmid recombination. To make this collection available in a timely manner, a portion of this collection was not fully sequenced by Addgene. If an Addgene verified full plasmid sequence is not available, please contact us prior to placing an order to request the full sequence.
How to cite: TFORF1614 was a gift from Feng Zhang (Addgene plasmid # 144188 ; http://n2t.net/addgene:144188 ; RRID:Addgene_144188)
