[The description below was written by a language model from this plasmid's Addgene catalogue record and pLannotate feature annotations shown in this document.]
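Description:
TFORF1614 is a lentiviral mammalian expression plasmid built on the pLX_TRC317 backbone and carrying the human TADA2B open reading frame (also known as ADA2B), a transcriptional coactivator. It belongs to a collection of barcoded transcription factor ORF vectors in which each ORF is paired with a unique 24-bp barcode, so that the factor present in a given cell can be identified in pooled overexpression screens. The barcode is not annotated in the feature table. In bacteria the plasmid replicates from a high-copy ColE1/pUC-type origin and is selected with ampicillin through the bla gene. An f1 origin and remnants of a lac/lacZα cloning region with T7 and T3 promoters are also present. The depositor warns that recombination can occur during propagation, as is common for LTR-containing plasmids.

The viral portion has a third-generation, self-inactivating layout. An RSV promoter drives a truncated HIV-1 5' LTR, followed by the Ψ packaging signal with a gag fragment, the Rev response element for nuclear export of the genomic RNA, a cPPT/CTS element and a ΔU3 3' LTR, with an SV40 polyadenylation signal downstream. Two expression units sit between the LTRs. An SV40 early promoter/origin region drives puromycin N-acetyltransferase for selection of transduced cells. The strong constitutive EF-1α promoter drives the TADA2B coding sequence, and the WPRE that follows enhances transcript stability and expression. A short U6 promoter fragment annotated between the ORF and the WPRE appears to be residual sequence rather than a functional pol III unit. The sequenced record of about 9.6 kb agrees with the stated backbone and insert sizes. The construct is intended for packaging into lentivirus and stable TADA2B overexpression, for example in directed-differentiation screens.
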