Features (pLannotate 1.2.2; 31 found; start..end, strand, type, name):
      5..231     +  promoter       RSV promoter: Rous sarcoma virus enhancer/promoter
    232..412     +  LTR            5' LTR (truncated): truncated 5' long terminal repeat (LTR) from HIV-1
    459..584     +  misc_feature   HIV-1 Ψ: packaging signal of human immunodeficiency virus type 1
    568..931     +  CDS            HIV-1 gag (fragment): gag protein from human immunodeficiency virus 1; gag
   1077..1310    +  misc_feature   RRE: The Rev response element (RRE) of HIV-1 allows for Rev-dependent mRNA export from the nucleus to the cytoplasm.
   1687..1713    +  CDS            Rev (fragment): human immunodeficiency virus 1 (HIV-1) Rev protein; rev; enhances nuclear export of unspliced and incompletely spliced viral mRNAs
   1720..1743    +  promoter       SV40 promoter (fragment): SV40 early promoter
   1744..1815    +  promoter       SV40 promoter (fragment): SV40 enhancer and early promoter
   1839..1974    +  rep_origin     SV40 ori: SV40 origin of replication
   2020..2616    +  CDS            PuroR (fragment): puromycin N-acetyltransferase; pac from Streptomyces; confers resistance to puromycin
   2665..2782    +  misc_feature   cPPT/CTS: central polypurine tract and central termination sequence of HIV-1
   2847..2913    +  CDS            small t antigen (fragment): SV40 (simian virus 40) small t antigen
   2920..4098    +  promoter       EF-1α promoter: strong constitutive promoter for human elongation factor EF-1α
   4115..5374    +  CDS            TADA2B: TAD2B_HUMAN - Also known as ADA2B. Experimental evidence at protein level: Swiss-Prot protein existence level 1. Coactivates PAX5-dependent transcription together with either SMARCA4 or GCN5L2. From Homo sapiens (Human).
   5390..5443    +  promoter       U6 promoter (fragment): RNA polymerase III promoter for human U6 snRNA
   5485..6073    +  misc_feature   WPRE: woodchuck hepatitis virus posttranscriptional regulatory element
   6124..6143    +  misc_feature   cPPT/CTS (fragment): central polypurine tract and central termination sequence of HIV-1
   6145..6378    +  LTR            3' LTR (ΔU3): self-inactivating 3' long terminal repeat (LTR) from HIV-1
   6456..6577    +  polyA_signal   SV40 poly(A) signal: SV40 polyadenylation signal
   6617..6752    +  rep_origin     SV40 ori: SV40 origin of replication
   6773..6791    -  promoter       T7 promoter: promoter for bacteriophage T7 RNA polymerase
   6799..6954    +  CDS            lacZα (fragment): LacZα fragment of β-galactosidase; lacZ fragment
   6959..7387    +  rep_origin     f1 ori (sequence partly withheld): f1 bacteriophage origin of replication; arrow indicates direction of (+) strand synthesis
   7440..7544    +  promoter       AmpR promoter: bla
   7545..8405    +  CDS            AmpR: β-lactamase; bla; confers resistance to ampicillin, carbenicillin, and related antibiotics
   8576..9164    +  rep_origin     ori: high-copy-number ColE1/pMB1/pBR322/pUC origin of replication
   9347..9439    +  CDS            lacI (fragment): lac repressor; lacI; The lac repressor binds to the lac operator to inhibit transcription in E. coli. This inhibition can be relieved by adding lactose or isopropyl-β-D-thiogalactopyranoside (IPTG).
   9452..9473    +  protein_bind   CAP binding site: CAP binding activates transcription in the presence of cAMP. E. coli catabolite activator protein
   9488..9518    +  promoter       lac promoter: promoter for the E. coli lac operon
   9526..9542    +  protein_bind   lac operator: The lac repressor binds to the lac operator to inhibit transcription in E. coli. This inhibition can be relieved by adding lactose or isopropyl-β-D-thiogalactopyranoside (IPTG). lac repressor encoded by lacI
   9587..9605    +  promoter       T3 promoter: promoter for bacteriophage T3 RNA polymerase
>Addgene plasmid #144188 | TFORF1614 | addgene full sequence | sequence record 404077 | Addgene NGS Result
TTAATGTAGTCTTATGCAATACTCTTGTAGTCTTGCAACATGGTAACGATGAGTTAGCAACATGCCTTAC
AAGGAGAGAAAAAGCACCGTGCATGCCGATTGGTGGAAGTAAGGTGGTACGATCGTGCCTTATTAGGAAG
GCAACAGACGGGTCTGACATGGATTGGACGAACCACTGAATTGCCGCATTGCAGAGATATTGTATTTAAG
TGCCTAGCTCGATACATAAACGGGTCTCTCTGGTTAGACCAGATCTGAGCCTGGGAGCTCTCTGGCTAAC
TAGGGAACCCACTGCTTAAGCCTCAATAAAGCTTGCCTTGAGTGCTTCAAGTAGTGTGTGCCCGTCTGTT
GTGTGACTCTGGTAACTAGAGATCCCTCAGACCCTTTTAGTCAGTGTGGAAAATCTCTAGCAGTGGCGCC
CGAACAGGGACTTGAAAGCGAAAGGGAAACCAGAGGAGCTCTCTCGACGCAGGACTCGGCTTGCTGAAGC
GCGCACGGCAAGAGGCGAGGGGCGGCGACTGGTGAGTACGCCAAAAATTTTGACTAGCGGAGGCTAGAAG
GAGAGAGATGGGTGCGAGAGCGTCAGTATTAAGCGGGGGAGAATTAGATCGCGATGGGAAAAAATTCGGT
TAAGGCCAGGGGGAAAGAAAAAATATAAATTAAAACATATAGTATGGGCAAGCAGGGAGCTAGAACGATT
CGCAGTTAATCCTGGCCTGTTAGAAACATCAGAAGGCTGTAGACAAATACTGGGACAGCTACAACCATCC
CTTCAGACAGGATCAGAAGAACTTAGATCATTATATAATACAGTAGCAACCCTCTATTGTGTGCATCAAA
GGATAGAGATAAAAGACACCAAGGAAGCTTTAGACAAGATAGAGGAAGAGCAAAACAAAAGTAAGACCAC
CGCACAGCAAGCGGCCGCTGATCTTCAGACCTGGAGGAGGAGATATGAGGGACAATTGGAGAAGTGAATT
ATATAAATATAAAGTAGTAAAAATTGAACCATTAGGAGTAGCACCCACCAAGGCAAAGAGAAGAGTGGTG
CAGAGAGAAAAAAGAGCAGTGGGAATAGGAGCTTTGTTCCTTGGGTTCTTGGGAGCAGCAGGAAGCACTA
TGGGCGCAGCGTCAATGACGCTGACGGTACAGGCCAGACAATTATTGTCTGGTATAGTGCAGCAGCAGAA
CAATTTGCTGAGGGCTATTGAGGCGCAACAGCATCTGTTGCAACTCACAGTCTGGGGCATCAAGCAGCTC
CAGGCAAGAATCCTGGCTGTGGAAAGATACCTAAAGGATCAACAGCTCCTGGGGATTTGGGGTTGCTCTG
GAAAACTCATTTGCACCACTGCTGTGCCTTGGAATGCTAGTTGGAGTAATAAATCTCTGGAACAGATTTG
GAATCACACGACCTGGATGGAGTGGGACAGAGAAATTAACAATTACACAAGCTTAATACACTCCTTAATT
GAAGAATCGCAAAACCAGCAAGAAAAGAATGAACAAGAATTATTGGAATTAGATAAATGGGCAAGTTTGT
GGAATTGGTTTAACATAACAAATTGGCTGTGGTATATAAAATTATTCATAATGATAGTAGGAGGCTTGGT
AGGTTTAAGAATAGTTTTTGCTGTACTTTCTATAGTGAATAGAGTTAGGCAGGGATATTCACCATTATCG
TTTCAGACCCACCTCCCAACCCCGAGGGGACCCATGCATTGCATCTCAATTAGTCAGCAACCAGGTGTGG
AAAGTCCCCAGGCTCCCCAGCAGGCAGAAGTATGCAAAGCATGCGTCTCAATTAGTCAGCAACCATAGTC
CCGCCCCTAACTCCGCCCATCCCGCCCCTAACTCCGCCCAGTTCCGCCCATTCTCCGCCCCATGGCTGAC
TAATTTTTTTTATTTATGCAGAGGCCGAGGCCGCCTCGGCCTCTGAGCTATTCCAGAAGTAGTGAGGAGG
CTTTTTTGGAGGCCTAGGCTTTTGCAAAAAGCTTTCTAGAGGTACCACCGGAGCTTACCATGACCGAGTA
CAAGCCCACGGTGCGCCTCGCCACCCGCGACGACGTCCCCAGGGCCGTACGCACCCTCGCCGCCGCGTTC
GCCGACTACCCCGCCACGCGCCACACCGTCGATCCGGACCGCCACATCGAGCGGGTCACCGAGCTGCAAG
AACTCTTCCTCACGCGCGTCGGGCTCGACATCGGCAAGGTGTGGGTCGCGGACGACGGCGCCGCCGTGGC
GGTCTGGACCACGCCGGAGAGCGTCGAAGCGGGGGCGGTGTTCGCCGAGATCGGCCCGCGCATGGCCGAG
TTGAGCGGTTCCCGGCTGGCCGCGCAGCAACAGATGGAAGGCCTCCTGGCGCCGCACCGGCCCAAGGAGC
CCGCGTGGTTCCTGGCCACCGTCGGCGTCTCGCCCGACCACCAGGGCAAGGGTCTGGGCAGCGCCGTCGT
GCTCCCCGGAGTGGAGGCGGCCGAGCGCGCCGGGGTGCCCGCCTTCCTGGAGACCTCCGCGCCCCGCAAC
CTCCCCTTCTACGAGCGGCTCGGCTTCACCGTCACCGCCGACGTCGAGGTGCCCGAAGGACCGCGCACCT
GGTGCATGACCCGCAAGCCCGGTGCCAGTTAACGAATTCTAGATCTTGAGACAAATGGCAGTATTCATCC
ACAATTTTAAAAGAAAAGGGGGGATTGGGGGGTACAGTGCAGGGGAAAGAATAGTAGACATAATAGCAAC
AGACATACAAACTAAAGAATTACAAAAACAAATTACAAAAATTCAAAATTTTCGGGTTTATTACAGGGAC
AGCAGAGATCCACTTTGGCGCCGGCTCGAGGCCTGCAGGTGCAAAGATGGATAAAGTTTTAAACAGAGAG
GAATCTTTGCAGCTAATGGACCTTCTAGGTCTTGAAAGGAGTGGGAATTGGCTCCGGTGCCCGTCAGTGG
GCAGAGCGCACATCGCCCACAGTCCCCGAGAAGTTGGGGGGAGGGGTCGGCAATTGAACCGGTGCCTAGA
GAAGGTGGCGCGGGGTAAACTGGGAAAGTGATGTCGTGTACTGGCTCCGCCTTTTTCCCGAGGGTGGGGG
AGAACCGTATATAAGTGCAGTAGTCGCCGTGAACGTTCTTTTTCGCAACGGGTTTGCCGCCAGAACACAG
GTAAGTGCCGTGTGTGGTTCCCGCGGGCCTGGCCTCTTTACGGGTTATGGCCCTTGCGTGCCTTGAATTA
CTTCCACCTGGCTGCAGTACGTGATTCTTGATCCCGAGCTTCGGGTTGGAAGTGGGTGGGAGAGTTCGAG
GCCTTGCGCTTAAGGAGCCCCTTCGCCTCGTGCTTGAGTTGAGGCCTGGCCTGGGCGCTGGGGCCGCCGC
GTGCGAATCTGGTGGCACCTTCGCGCCTGTCTCGCTGCTTTCGATAAGTCTCTAGCCATTTAAAATTTTT
GATGACCTGCTGCGACGCTTTTTTTCTGGCAAGATAGTCTTGTAAATGCGGGCCAAGATCTGCACACTGG
TATTTCGGTTTTTGGGGCCGCGGGCGGCGACGGGGCCCGTGCGTCCCAGCGCACATGTTCGGCGAGGCGG
GGCCTGCGAGCGCGGCCACCGAGAATCGGACGGGGGTAGTCTCAAGCTGGCCGGCCTGCTCTGGTGCCTG
GCCTCGCGCCGCCGTGTATCGCCCCGCCCTGGGCGGCAAGGCTGGCCCGGTCGGCACCAGTTGCGTGAGC
GGAAAGATGGCCGCTTCCCGGCCCTGCTGCAGGGAGCTCAAAATGGAGGACGCGGCGCTCGGGAGAGCGG
GCGGGTGAGTCACCCACACAAAGGAAAAGGGCCTTTCCGTCCTCAGCCGTCGCTTCATGTGACTCCACGG
AGTACCGGGCGCCGTCCAGGCACCTCGATTAGTTCTCGAGCTTTTGGAGTACGTCGTCTTTAGGTTGGGG
GGAGGGGTTTTATGCGATGGAGTTTCCCCACACTGAGTGGGTGGAGACTGAAGTTAGGCCAGCTTGGCAC
TTGATGTAATTCTCCTTGGAATTTGCCCTTTTTGAGTTTGGATCTTGGTTCATTCTCAAGCCTCAGACAG
TGGTTCAAAGTTTTTTTCTTCCATTTCAGGTGTCGTGAGGCTAGCACCGCCACCATGGCGGAGCTGGGGA
AGAAGTACTGCGTGTACTGCCTGGCCGAGGTGAGCCCGCTGCGCTTCCGCTGCACCGAGTGCCAGGACAT
CGAGCTGTGCCCCGAGTGCTTCTCGGCCGGCGCCGAGATCGGCCACCACCGCCGCTACCACGGCTACCAG
CTGGTGGACGGCGGGCGCTTCACGCTCTGGGGGCCCGAGGCCGAGGGCGGCTGGACCAGTCGCGAGGAGC
AGCTGCTGCTGGACGCCATCGAGCAGTTCGGCTTCGGAAACTGGGAAGATATGGCTGCCCACGTTGGTGC
TTCCCGGACTCCCCAAGAGGTGATGGAGCATTACGTGAGCATGTACATCCACGGGAACCTGGGGAAGGCC
TGCATCCCCGACACCATCCCCAACCGCGTGACAGACCACACCTGTCCCAGCGGAGGCCCCCTCTCACCCA
GCCTCACCACCCCGCTGCCCCCGCTGGACATCTCTGTGGCTGAGCAGCAGCAGCTGGGCTACATGCCGCT
GCGGGATGATTACGAGATCGAGTATGACCAGGATGCCGAGACGCTCATCAGCGGGCTCTCTGTCAACTAT
GATGACGACGACGTGGAGATCGAGCTGAAGCGCGCCCACGTGGACATGTACGTGCGGAAGCTGAAAGAGA
GACAGCGGCGGAAGAACATCGCCCGTGACTACAATCTGGTGCCAGCCTTCCTGGGGAAGGACAAGAAGGA
GAAGGAAAAGGCGCTGAAGCGCAAGATCACCAAGGAGGAGAAGGAGCTGCGCCTGAAGCTGAGGCCGCTG
TACCAGTTCATGTCATGCAAGGAGTTTGATGACCTTTTTGAAAACATGCACAAAGAAAAAATGCTCCGGG
CCAAGATCCGAGAACTGCAGCGGTACCGGCGAAACGGGATCACCAAGATGGAAGAGTCGGCAGAGTACGA
GGCAGCGCGGCATAAACGGGAGAAGAGGAAGGAGAACAAAAACCTAGCCGGCTCCAAACGGGGAAAGGAG
GACGGCAAAGACAGCGAGTTCGCCGCCATTGAGAACCTTCCAGGCTTCGAGCTCCTGTCAGATCGCGAGA
AGGTGCTCTGCAGCTCTTTAAACTTGAGTCCAGCCCGCTACGTGACTGTGAAGACTATTATAATTAAAGA
CCACCTCCAGAAGCGGCAAGGAATCCCCTCCAAAAGCCGCCTTCCTAGCTACCTGGACAAAGTCCTAAAG
AAAAGGATTTTGAATTTCCTCACAGAAAGCGGCTGGATCTCCAGGGACGCGTCTTAGTAATGAACTAGTC
CGTAACTTGAAAGTATTTCGATTTCTTGGCTTTATATATCTTGTGGAAAGGACGACCACTCTAAATCCAG
ATCCTCCTTACGCGTTAAGTCGACAATCAACCTCTGGATTACAAAATTTGTGAAAGATTGACTGGTATTC
TTAACTATGTTGCTCCTTTTACGCTATGTGGATACGCTGCTTTAATGCCTTTGTATCATGCTATTGCTTC
CCGTATGGCTTTCATTTTCTCCTCCTTGTATAAATCCTGGTTGCTGTCTCTTTATGAGGAGTTGTGGCCC
GTTGTCAGGCAACGTGGCGTGGTGTGCACTGTGTTTGCTGACGCAACCCCCACTGGTTGGGGCATTGCCA
CCACCTGTCAGCTCCTTTCCGGGACTTTCGCTTTCCCCCTCCCTATTGCCACGGCGGAACTCATCGCCGC
CTGCCTTGCCCGCTGCTGGACAGGGGCTCGGCTGTTGGGCACTGACAATTCCGTGGTGTTGTCGGGGAAA
TCATCGTCCTTTCCTTGGCTGCTCGCCTGTGTTGCCACCTGGATTCTGCGCGGGACGTCCTTCTGCTACG
TCCCTTCGGCCCTCAATCCAGCGGACCTTCCTTCCCGCGGCCTGCTGCCGGCTCTGCGGCCTCTTCCGCG
TCTTCGCCTTCGCCCTCAGACGAGTCGGATCTCCCTTTGGGCCGCCTCCCCGCGTCGACTTTAAGACCAA
TGACTTACAAGGCAGCTGTAGATCTTAGCCACTTTTTAAAAGAAAAGGGGGGACTGGAAGGGCTAATTCA
CTCCCAACGAAGACAAGATCTGCTTTTTGCTTGTACTGGGTCTCTCTGGTTAGACCAGATCTGAGCCTGG
GAGCTCTCTGGCTAACTAGGGAACCCACTGCTTAAGCCTCAATAAAGCTTGCCTTGAGTGCTTCAAGTAG
TGTGTGCCCGTCTGTTGTGTGACTCTGGTAACTAGAGATCCCTCAGACCCTTTTAGTCAGTGTGGAAAAT
CTCTAGCAGTACGTATAGTAGTTCATGTCATCTTATTATTCAGTATTTATAACTTGCAAAGAAATGAATA
TCAGAGAGTGAGAGGAACTTGTTTATTGCAGCTTATAATGGTTACAAATAAAGCAATAGCATCACAAATT
TCACAAATAAAGCATTTTTTTCACTGCATTCTAGTTGTGGTTTGTCCAAACTCATCAATGTATCTTATCA
TGTCTGGCTCTAGCTATCCCGCCCCTAACTCCGCCCATCCCGCCCCTAACTCCGCCCAGTTCCGCCCATT
CTCCGCCCCATGGCTGACTAATTTTTTTTATTTATGCAGAGGCCGAGGCCGCCTCGGCCTCTGAGCTATT
CCAGAAGTAGTGAGGAGGCTTTTTTGGAGGCCTAGGGACGTACCCAATTCGCCCTATAGTGAGTCGTATT
ACGCGCGCTCACTGGCCGTCGTTTTACAACGTCGTGACTGGGAAAACCCTGGCGTTACCCAACTTAATCG
CCTTGCAGCACATCCCCCTTTCGCCAGCTGGCGTAATAGCGAAGAGGCCCGCACCGATCGCCCTTCCCAA
CAGTTGCGCAGCCTGAATGGCGAATGGG
[124 nt withheld, positions 6959-7082]
C
[91 nt withheld, positions 7084-7174]
A
[49 nt withheld, positions 7176-7224]
CCTTTGACGTTGGAGTCCACGTTCTTT
[37 nt withheld, positions 7252-7288]
ACCCTATCTCGGTCTATTCTTTTGATTTATAAGGGATTTTGCCGATTTCGGCCTATTGGTTAAAAAATGA
GCTGATTTAACAAAAATTTAACGCGAATTTTAACAAAATATTAACGCTTACAATTTAGGTGGCACTTTTC
GGGGAAATGTGCGCGGAACCCCTATTTGTTTATTTTTCTAAATACATTCAAATATGTATCCGCTCATGAG
ACAATAACCCTGATAAATGCTTCAATAATATTGAAAAAGGAAGAGTATGAGTATTCAACATTTCCGTGTC
GCCCTTATTCCCTTTTTTGCGGCATTTTGCCTTCCTGTTTTTGCTCACCCAGAAACGCTGGTGAAAGTAA
AAGATGCTGAAGATCAGTTGGGTGCACGAGTGGGTTACATCGAACTGGATCTCAACAGCGGTAAGATCCT
TGAGAGTTTTCGCCCCGAAGAACGTTTTCCAATGATGAGCACTTTTAAAGTTCTGCTATGTGGCGCGGTA
TTATCCCGTATTGACGCCGGGCAAGAGCAACTCGGTCGCCGCATACACTATTCTCAGAATGACTTGGTTG
AGTACTCACCAGTCACAGAAAAGCATCTTACGGATGGCATGACAGTAAGAGAATTATGCAGTGCTGCCAT
AACCATGAGTGATAACACTGCGGCCAACTTACTTCTGACAACGATCGGAGGACCGAAGGAGCTAACCGCT
TTTTTGCACAACATGGGGGATCATGTAACTCGCCTTGATCGTTGGGAACCGGAGCTGAATGAAGCCATAC
CAAACGACGAGCGTGACACCACGATGCCTGTAGCAATGGCAACAACGTTGCGCAAACTATTAACTGGCGA
ACTACTTACTCTAGCTTCCCGGCAACAATTAATAGACTGGATGGAGGCGGATAAAGTTGCAGGACCACTT
CTGCGCTCGGCCCTTCCGGCTGGCTGGTTTATTGCTGATAAATCTGGAGCCGGTGAGCGTGGGTCTCGCG
GTATCATTGCAGCACTGGGGCCAGATGGTAAGCCCTCCCGTATCGTAGTTATCTACACGACGGGGAGTCA
GGCAACTATGGATGAACGAAATAGACAGATCGCTGAGATAGGTGCCTCACTGATTAAGCATTGGTAACTG
TCAGACCAAGTTTACTCATATATACTTTAGATTGATTTAAAACTTCATTTTTAATTTAAAAGGATCTAGG
TGAAGATCCTTTTTGATAATCTCATGACCAAAATCCCTTAACGTGAGTTTTCGTTCCACTGAGCGTCAGA
CCCCGTAGAAAAGATCAAAGGATCTTCTTGAGATCCTTTTTTTCTGCGCGTAATCTGCTGCTTGCAAACA
AAAAAACCACCGCTACCAGCGGTGGTTTGTTTGCCGGATCAAGAGCTACCAACTCTTTTTCCGAAGGTAA
CTGGCTTCAGCAGAGCGCAGATACCAAATACTGTTCTTCTAGTGTAGCCGTAGTTAGGCCACCACTTCAA
GAACTCTGTAGCACCGCCTACATACCTCGCTCTGCTAATCCTGTTACCAGTGGCTGCTGCCAGTGGCGAT
AAGTCGTGTCTTACCGGGTTGGACTCAAGACGATAGTTACCGGATAAGGCGCAGCGGTCGGGCTGAACGG
GGGGTTCGTGCACACAGCCCAGCTTGGAGCGAACGACCTACACCGAACTGAGATACCTACAGCGTGAGCT
ATGAGAAAGCGCCACGCTTCCCGAAGGGAGAAAGGCGGACAGGTATCCGGTAAGCGGCAGGGTCGGAACA
GGAGAGCGCACGAGGGAGCTTCCAGGGGGAAACGCCTGGTATCTTTATAGTCCTGTCGGGTTTCGCCACC
TCTGACTTGAGCGTCGATTTTTGTGATGCTCGTCAGGGGGGCGGAGCCTATGGAAAAACGCCAGCAACGC
GGCCTTTTTACGGTTCCTGGCCTTTTGCTGGCCTTTTGCTCACATGTTCTTTCCTGCGTTATCCCCTGAT
TCTGTGGATAACCGTATTACCGCCTTTGAGTGAGCTGATACCGCTCGCCGCAGCCGAACGACCGAGCGCA
GCGAGTCAGTGAGCGAGGAAGCGGAAGAGCGCCCAATACGCAAACCGCCTCTCCCCGCGCGTTGGCCGAT
TCATTAATGCAGCTGGCACGACAGGTTTCCCGACTGGAAAGCGGGCAGTGAGCGCAACGCAATTAATGTG
AGTTAGCTCACTCATTAGGCACCCCAGGCTTTACACTTTATGCTTCCGGCTCGTATGTTGTGTGGAATTG
TGAGCGGATAACAATTTCACACAGGAAACAGCTATGACCATGATTACGCCAAGCGCGCAATTAACCCTCA
CTAAAGGGAACAAAAGCTGGAGCTGCAAGC
