>Addgene plasmid #144188 | TFORF1614 | depositor partial sequence | sequence record 284679 | Insert
ACCGCCACCATGGCGGAGCTGGGGAAGAAGTACTGCGTGTACTGCCTGGCCGAGGTGAGCCCGCTGCGCT
TCCGCTGCACCGAGTGCCAGGACATCGAGCTGTGCCCCGAGTGCTTCTCGGCCGGCGCCGAGATCGGCCA
CCACCGCCGCTACCACGGCTACCAGCTGGTGGACGGCGGGCGCTTCACGCTCTGGGGGCCCGAGGCCGAG
GGCGGCTGGACCAGTCGCGAGGAGCAGCTGCTGCTGGACGCCATCGAGCAGTTCGGCTTCGGAAACTGGG
AAGATATGGCTGCCCACGTTGGTGCTTCCCGGACTCCCCAAGAGGTGATGGAGCATTACGTGAGCATGTA
CATCCACGGGAACCTGGGGAAGGCCTGCATCCCCGACACCATCCCCAACCGCGTGACAGACCACACCTGT
CCCAGCGGAGGCCCCCTCTCACCCAGCCTCACCACCCCGCTGCCCCCGCTGGACATCTCTGTGGCTGAGC
AGCAGCAGCTGGGCTACATGCCGCTGCGGGATGATTACGAGATCGAGTATGACCAGGATGCCGAGACGCT
CATCAGCGGGCTCTCTGTCAACTATGATGACGACGACGTGGAGATCGAGCTGAAGCGCGCCCACGTGGAC
ATGTACGTGCGGAAGCTGAAAGAGAGACAGCGGCGGAAGAACATCGCCCGTGACTACAATCTGGTGCCAG
CCTTCCTGGGGAAGGACAAGAAGGAGAAGGAAAAGGCGCTGAAGCGCAAGATCACCAAGGAGGAGAAGGA
GCTGCGCCTGAAGCTGAGGCCGCTGTACCAGTTCATGTCATGCAAGGAGTTTGATGACCTTTTTGAAAAC
ATGCACAAAGAAAAAATGCTCCGGGCCAAGATCCGAGAACTGCAGCGGTACCGGCGAAACGGGATCACCA
AGATGGAAGAGTCGGCAGAGTACGAGGCAGCGCGGCATAAACGGGAGAAGAGGAAGGAGAACAAAAACCT
AGCCGGCTCCAAACGGGGAAAGGAGGACGGCAAAGACAGCGAGTTCGCCGCCATTGAGAACCTTCCAGGC
TTCGAGCTCCTGTCAGATCGCGAGAAGGTGCTCTGCAGCTCTTTAAACTTGAGTCCAGCCCGCTACGTGA
CTGTGAAGACTATTATAATTAAAGACCACCTCCAGAAGCGGCAAGGAATCCCCTCCAAAAGCCGCCTTCC
TAGCTACCTGGACAAAGTCCTAAAGAAAAGGATTTTGAATTTCCTCACAGAAAGCGGCTGGATCTCCAGG
GACGCGTCTTAGTAATGAACTAGTCCGTAACTTGAAAGTATTTCGATTTCTTGGCTTTATATATCTTGTG
GAAAGGACGACCACTCTAAATCCAGATCCTCCTT
