>Addgene plasmid #144188 | TFORF1614 | depositor partial sequence | sequence record 284680 | Barcode
CCACTCTAAATCCAGATCCTCCTT
